Addgene plasmid #211122: pBiT3.1-N_CDC20:1-499
Purpose: Mammalian expression of full-length human CDC20. N-terminal HiBiT tag.
Depositing lab: Cheryl Arrowsmith. Depositing organization: University of Toronto. Publication: A Target Class Ligandability Evaluation of WD40 Repeat-Containing Proteins. Ackloo S, Li F, Szewczyk M, Seitova A, Loppnau P, Zeng H, Xu J, Ahmad S, Arnautova YA, Baghaie AJ, Beldar S, Bolotokova A, Centrella PA, Chau I, Clark MA, Cuozzo JW, Dehghani-Tafti S, Disch JS, Dong A, Dumas A, Feng JA, Ghiabi P, Gibson E, Gilmer J, Goldman B, Green SR, Guie MA, Guilinger JP, Harms N, Herasymenko O, Houliston S, Hutchinson A, Kearnes S, Keefe AD, Kimani SW, Kramer T, Kutera M, Kwak HA, Lento C, Li Y, Liu J, Loup J, Machado RAC, Mulhern CJ, Perveen S, Righetto GL, Riley P, Shrestha S, Sigel EA, Silva M, Sintchak MD, Slakman BL, Taylor RD, Thompson J, Torng W, Underkoffler C, von Rechenberg M, Walsh RT, Watson I, Wilson DJ, Wolf E, Yadav M, Yazdi AK, Zhang J, Zhang Y, Santhakumar V, Edwards AM, Barsyte-Lovejoy D, Schapira M, Brown PJ, Halabelian L, Arrowsmith CH. J Med Chem. 2025 Jan 23;68(2):1092-1112. doi: 10.1021/acs.jmedchem.4c02010. Epub 2024 Nov 4. PubMed 39495097.
Backbone
  Vector backbone: pBiT3.1-N
  Backbone manufacturer: Promega
  Vector type: Mammalian Expression
  Selectable markers: Neomycin (select with G418)
Growth in bacteria
  Bacterial resistance: Kanamycin, 50 μg/mL
  Growth temperature: 37°C
  Growth strain: DH5alpha
  Copy number: High Copy
Gene/Insert
  Gene/Insert name: CDC20:M1-R499
  Species: H. sapiens (human)
  Insert size (bp): 1497
  Mutation: wild type
  Entrez Gene: CDC20 (a.k.a. CDC20A, OOMD14, OZEMA14, bA276H19.3, p55CDC)
  Promoter: CMV
  Tag / fusion protein: MVSGWRLFKKISGSSGGSSG (N terminal on insert)
  Cloning method: Ligation Independent Cloning
  Sequencing primers: 5′ T7; 3′ TTGCTCAGCGGTGGCAGCAG
Resource information
  A portion of this plasmid was derived from a plasmid made by: Mammalian Gene Collection (BC010044)
Terms and licenses: Academic/Nonprofit Terms; Industry Terms: Not Available to Industry
Depositor comments: 5' Cloning Site: Xho1 (not destroyed), 3' Cloning Site: Xba1 (not destroyed).
How to cite: pBiT3.1-N_CDC20:1-499 was a gift from Cheryl Arrowsmith (Addgene plasmid # 211122 ; http://n2t.net/addgene:211122 ; RRID:Addgene_211122)
