[The description below was written by a language model from this plasmid's Addgene catalogue record and pLannotate feature annotations shown in this document.]
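Description:
pBiT3.1-N_CDC20:1-499 is a mammalian expression plasmid built on Promega's pBiT3.1-N backbone that produces full-length, wild-type human CDC20 (residues M1 to R499, a 1,497 bp coding sequence derived from a Mammalian Gene Collection clone) with an N-terminal HiBiT tag followed by a short glycine/serine linker. Expression is driven by the human CMV immediate-early enhancer and promoter, followed by a chimeric β-globin/immunoglobulin intron that generally improves transcript processing. An SV40 late-type polyadenylation signal lies downstream of the insert. A T7 promoter sits just upstream of the open reading frame and serves as a sequencing primer site. The insert was introduced by ligation-independent cloning, and the flanking XhoI and XbaI sites are reported as retained.

The plasmid replicates at high copy in E. coli from a ColE1/pUC-type origin and is selected with kanamycin through the neo (nptII) gene, which the annotation places behind the bacterial EM7 promoter next to a single loxP site. The catalogue lists neomycin/G418 as the mammalian selectable marker. However, the only cassette the feature table shows with a eukaryotic promoter is a blasticidin S deaminase gene, driven by the SV40 early promoter and ended by a synthetic poly(A) signal, so the two sources do not fully agree on the mammalian marker.

HiBiT is a small peptide that complements the LgBiT fragment to reconstitute NanoLuc luciferase activity, allowing luminescent quantification of the tagged protein in cells or lysates. CDC20 is a WD40-repeat activator of the anaphase-promoting complex/cyclosome. The plasmid was deposited with a study of the ligandability of WD40-repeat proteins, which suggests use in cellular assays of CDC20 abundance or ligand engagement, although the record does not name a specific assay.
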