Features (pLannotate 1.2.2; 17 found; start..end, strand, type, name):
     24..105     -  polyA_signal   SV40 poly(A) signal: SV40 polyadenylation signal
    128..211     -  CDS            large T antigen (fragment): large T antigen from SV40 (simian virus 40)
    276..641     +  enhancer       CMV enhancer: human cytomegalovirus immediate early enhancer
    643..842     +  promoter       CMV promoter: human cytomegalovirus (CMV) immediate early promoter
    981..1113    +  intron         chimeric intron: chimera between introns from human β-globin and immunoglobulin heavy chain genes
   1157..1175    +  promoter       T7 promoter: promoter for bacteriophage T7 RNA polymerase
   1250..2746    +  CDS            CDC20: CDC20_HUMAN - Experimental evidence at protein level: Swiss-Prot protein existence level 1. Required for full ubiquitin ligase activity of the anaphase promoting complex/cyclosome (APC/C) and may confer substrate specificity upon the complex. Is regulated by MAD2L1: in metaphase the MAD2L1-CDC20-APC/C ternary complex is inactive and in anaphase the CDC20-APC/C binary complex is active in degrading substrates. The CDC20-APC/C complex positively regulates the formation of synaptic vesicle clustering at active zone to the presynaptic membrane in postmitotic neurons. CDC20-APC/C-induced degradatio
   2777..2795    +  misc_feature   MCS (fragment): pUC18/19 multiple cloning site
   2844..2965    -  polyA_signal   SV40 poly(A) signal: SV40 polyadenylation signal
   2988..3056    -  CDS            large T antigen (fragment): large T antigen from SV40 (simian virus 40)
   3080..3113    +  protein_bind   loxP: Cre-mediated recombination occurs in the 8-bp core sequence (GCATACAT). Cre recombinase
   3123..3170    +  promoter       EM7 promoter: synthetic bacterial promoter&nbsp
   3202..3993    +  CDS            neo: KKA2_KLEPN - Also known as kan, nptII. Experimental evidence at protein level: Swiss-Prot protein existence level 1. Resistance to kanamycin, neomycin, paromomycin, ribostamycin, butirosin and gentamicin B. From Klebsiella pneumoniae.
   4154..4742    -  rep_origin     ori: high-copy-number ColE1/pMB1/pBR322/pUC origin of replication
   4868..4916    -  polyA_signal   poly(A) signal: synthetic polyadenylation signal
   4940..5338    -  CDS            BSD: blasticidin S deaminase; Aspergillus terreus BSD; confers resistance to blasticidin
   5369..5726    -  promoter       SV40 promoter: SV40 enhancer and early promoter
>Addgene plasmid #211122 | pBiT3.1-N_CDC20:1-499 | addgene full sequence | sequence record 425960 | Addgene NGS Result
AAGACGCGTTAATTAAGACGTCGGCAGTGAAAAAAATGCTTTATTTGTGAAATTTGTGATGCTATTGCTT
TATTTGTAACCATTATAAGCTGCAATAAACAAGTTAACAACAACAATTGCATTCATTTTATGTTTCAGGT
TCAGGGGGAGGTGTGGGAGGTTTTTTAAAGCAAGTAAAACCTCTACAAATGTGGTATGGCTGATTATGAT
CCGCGGCCGCAATACGTCGACGTTATCAGCTGACTTCGTACGAGAGCCTAGGATTATGGCGCGCCACTAG
TTATTAATAGTAATCAATTACGGGGTCATTAGTTCATAGCCCATATATGGAGTTCCGCGTTACATAACTT
ACGGTAAATGGCCCGCCTGGCTGACCGCCCAACGACCCCCGCCCATTGACGTCAATAATGACGTATGTTC
CCATAGTAACGCCAATAGGGACTTTCCATTGACGTCAATGGGTGGAGTATTTACGGTAAACTGCCCACTT
GGCAGTACATCAAGTGTATCATATGCCAAGTCCGCCCCCTATTGACGTCAATGACGGTAAATGGCCCGCC
TGGCATTATGCCCAGTACATGACCTTACGGGACTTTCCTACTTGGCAGTACATCTACGTATTAGTCATCG
CTATTACCATGGTGATGCGGTTTTGGCAGTACACCAATGGGCGTGGATAGCGGTTTGACTCACGGGGATT
TCCAAGTCTCCACCCCATTGACGTCAATGGGAGTTTGTTTTGGCACCAAAATCAACGGGACTTTCCAAAA
TGTCGTAATAACCCCGCCCCGTTGACGCAAATGGGCGGTAGGCGTGTACGGTGGGAGGTCTATATAAGCA
GAGCTGGTTTAGTGAACCGTCAGATCACTAGAATCTTTATTGCGGTAGTTTATCACAGTTAAATTGCTAA
CGCAGTCAGTGCTTCTGACACAACAGTCTCGAACTTAAGCTGCAGAAGTTGGTCGTGAGGCACTGGGCAG
GTAAGTATCAAGGTTACAAGACAGGTTTAAGGAGACCAATAGAAACTGGGCTTGTCGAGACAGAGAAGAC
TCTTGCGTTTCTGATAGGCACCTATTGGTCTTACTGACATCCACTTTGCCTTTCTCTCCACAGGTGTCCA
CTCCCAGTTCAATTACAGCTCTTAAGGCTAGAGTATTAATACGACTCACTATAGGGGTTAGCGATCGCCA
TGGTGAGCGGCTGGCGGCTGTTCAAGAAGATTAGCGGGAGCTCCGGTGGCTCGAGCGGTATGGCACAGTT
CGCGTTCGAGAGTGACCTGCACTCGCTGCTTCAGCTGGATGCACCCATCCCCAATGCACCCCCTGCGCGC
TGGCAGCGCAAAGCCAAGGAAGCCGCAGGCCCGGCCCCCTCACCCATGCGGGCCGCCAACCGATCCCACA
GCGCCGGCAGGACTCCGGGCCGAACTCCTGGCAAATCCAGTTCCAAGGTTCAGACCACTCCTAGCAAACC
TGGCGGTGACCGCTATATCCCCCATCGCAGTGCTGCCCAGATGGAGGTGGCCAGCTTCCTCCTGAGCAAG
GAGAACCAGCCTGAAAACAGCCAGACGCCCACCAAGAAGGAACATCAGAAAGCCTGGGCTTTGAACCTGA
ACGGTTTTGATGTAGAGGAAGCCAAGATCCTTCGGCTCAGTGGAAAACCACAAAATGCGCCAGAGGGTTA
CCAGAACAGACTGAAAGTACTCTACAGCCAAAAGGCCACTCCTGGCTCCAGCCGGAAGACCTGCCGTTAC
ATTCCTTCCCTGCCAGACCGTATCCTGGATGCGCCTGAAATCCGAAATGACTATTACCTGAACCTTGTGG
ATTGGAGTTCTGGGAATGTACTGGCCGTGGCACTGGACAACAGTGTGTACCTGTGGAGTGCAAGCTCTGG
TGACATCCTGCAGCTTTTGCAAATGGAGCAGCCTGGGGAATATATATCCTCTGTGGCCTGGATCAAAGAG
GGCAACTACTTGGCTGTGGGCACCAGCAGTGCTGAGGTGCAGCTATGGGATGTGCAGCAGCAGAAACGGC
TTCGAAATATGACCAGTCACTCTGCCCGAGTGGGCTCCCTAAGCTGGAACAGCTATATCCTGTCCAGTGG
TTCACGTTCTGGCCACATCCACCACCATGATGTTCGGGTAGCAGAACACCATGTGGCCACACTGAGTGGC
CACAGCCAGGAAGTGTGTGGGCTGCGCTGGGCCCCAGATGGACGACATTTGGCCAGTGGTGGTAATGATA
ACTTGGTCAATGTGTGGCCTAGTGCTCCTGGAGAGGGTGGCTGGGTTCCTCTGCAGACATTCACCCAGCA
TCAAGGGGCTGTCAAGGCCGTAGCATGGTGTCCCTGGCAGTCCAATGTCCTGGCAACAGGAGGGGGCACC
AGTGATCGACACATTCGCATCTGGAATGTGTGCTCTGGGGCCTGTCTGAGTGCCGTGGATGCCCATTCCC
AGGTGTGCTCCATCCTCTGGTCTCCCCATTACAAGGAGCTCATCTCAGGCCATGGCTTTGCACAGAACCA
GCTAGTTATTTGGAAGTACCCAACCATGGCCAAGGTGGCTGAACTCAAAGGTCACACATCCCGGGTCCTG
AGTCTGACCATGAGCCCAGATGGGGCCACAGTGGCATCCGCAGCAGCAGATGAGACCCTGAGGCTATGGC
GCTGTTTTGAGTTGGACCCTGCGCGGCGGCGGGAGCGGGAGAAGGCCAGTGCAGCCAAAAGCAGCCTCAT
CCACCAAGGCATCCGCTAATCTAGAGGTCAAGCTTCGGGGGTTTAAACCTGCAGGCATGCAAGCTGATTT
GGCTGCTGCCACCGCTGAGCAAGGCCGCTTCGAGCAGACATGATAAGATACATTGATGAGTTTGGACAAA
CCACAACTAGAATGCAGTGAAAAAAATGCTTTATTTGTGAAATTTGTGATGCTATTGCTTTATTTGTAAC
CATTATAAGCTGCAATAAACAAGTTAACAACAACAATTGCATTCATTTTATGTTTCAGGTTCAGGGGGAG
ATGTGGGAGGTTTTTTTAAGCAAGTAAAACCTCTACAAATGTGGTAAAATCTTAATTAAGACTTCTAATA
TAACTTCGTATAGCATACATTATACGAAGTTATGGTTCCACTGTTGACAATTAATCATCGGCATAGTATA
TCGGCATAGTATAATACGACAAGGTGAGGAACTAAACCCAGGAGGCAGATCATGATTGAACAAGATGGAT
TGCACGCAGGTTCTCCGGCCGCTTGGGTGGAGAGGCTATTCGGCTATGACTGGGCACAACAGACAATCGG
CTGCTCTGATGCCGCCGTGTTCCGGCTGTCAGCGCAGGGGCGCCCGGTTCTTTTTGTCAAGACCGACCTG
TCCGGTGCCCTGAATGAACTGCAGGACGAGGCAGCGCGGCTATCGTGGCTGGCCACGACGGGCGTTCCTT
GCGCAGCTGTGCTCGACGTTGTCACTGAAGCGGGAAGGGACTGGCTGCTATTGGGCGAAGTGCCGGGGCA
GGATCTCCTGTCATCTCACCTTGCTCCTGCCGAGAAAGTATCCATCATGGCTGATGCAATGCGGCGGCTG
CATACGCTTGATCCGGCTACCTGCCCATTCGACCACCAAGCGAAACATCGCATCGAGCGAGCACGTACTC
GGATGGAAGCCGGTCTTGTCGATCAGGATGATCTGGACGAAGAGCATCAGGGGCTCGCGCCAGCCGAACT
GTTCGCCAGGCTCAAGGCGCGCATGCCCGACGGCGAGGATCTCGTCGTGACCCATGGCGATGCCTGCTTG
CCGAATATCATGGTGGAAAATGGCCGCTTTTCTGGATTCATCGACTGTGGCCGGCTGGGTGTGGCGGACC
GCTATCAGGACATAGCGTTGGCTACCCGTGATATTGCTGAAGAGCTTGGCGGCGAATGGGCTGACCGCTT
CCTCGTGCTTTACGGTATCGCCGCTCCCGATTCGCAGCGCATCGCCTTCTATCGCCTTCTTGACGAGTTC
TTCTGATTCGAAATGACCGACCAAGCGACGCCCAACCGGTATCAGCTCACTCAAAGGCGGTAATACGGTT
ATCCACAGAATCAGGGGATAACGCAGGAAAGAACATGTGAGCAAAAGGCCAGCAAAAGGCCAGGAACCGT
AAAAAGGCCGCGTTGCTGGCGTTTTTCCATAGGCTCCGCCCCCCTGACGAGCATCACAAAAATCGACGCT
CAAGTCAGAGGTGGCGAAACCCGACAGGACTATAAAGATACCAGGCGTTTCCCCCTGGAAGCTCCCTCGT
GCGCTCTCCTGTTCCGACCCTGCCGCTTACCGGATACCTGTCCGCCTTTCTCCCTTCGGGAAGCGTGGCG
CTTTCTCATAGCTCACGCTGTAGGTATCTCAGTTCGGTGTAGGTCGTTCGCTCCAAGCTGGGCTGTGTGC
ACGAACCCCCCGTTCAGCCCGACCGCTGCGCCTTATCCGGTAACTATCGTCTTGAGTCCAACCCGGTAAG
ACACGACTTATCGCCACTGGCAGCAGCCACTGGTAACAGGATTAGCAGAGCGAGGTATGTAGGCGGTGCT
ACAGAGTTCTTGAAGTGGTGGCCTAACTACGGCTACACTAGAAGGACAGTATTTGGTATCTGCGCTCTGC
TGAAGCCAGTTACCTTCGGAAAAAGAGTTGGTAGCTCTTGATCCGGCAAACAAACCACCGCTGGTAGCGG
TGGTTTTTTTGTTTGCAAGCAGCAGATTACGCGCAGAAAAAAAGGATTTCAAGAAGATCCTTTGATCTTT
TCTACGGGGTCTGACGCTCAGTGGAACGAAAACTCACGTTAAGGGATTTTGGTCATGAGATTATCAAAAA
GGATCTTCACCTAGATCCTTTTATAGTCCGGAATCGTCACACAAAAAACCAACACACAGATGTAATGAAA
ATAAAGATATTTTATTGCGGCCATCGTGATGGCTAGAGTTTAGCCCTCCCACACATAACCAGAGGGCAGC
AATTCACGAATCCCAACTGCCGTCGGCTGTCCATCACTGTCCTTCACTATGGCTTTGATCCCAGGATGCA
GATCGAGAAGCACCTGTCGGCACCGTCCGCAGGGGCTCAAGATGCCCCTGTTCTCATTTCCGATCGCGAC
GATACAAGTCAGGTTGCCAGCTGCCGCAGCAGCAGCAGTGCCCAGCACCACGAGTTCTGCACAAGGTCCC
CCAGTAAAATGATATACATTGACACCAGTGAAGATGCGGCCGTCGCTAGAGAGAGCTGCGCTGGCGACGC
TGTAGTCTTCAGAGATGGGGATGCTGTTGATTGTAGCCGTTGCTCTTTCAATGAGGGTGGATTCTTCTTG
AGACAAAGGCTTGGCCATGGTGGCGCTAGTGTCAGAAGAATCGAGCTTTTTGCAAAAGCCTAGGCCTCCA
AAAAAGCCTCCTCACTACTTCTGGAATAGCTCAGAGGCCGAGGCGGCCTCGGCCTCTGCATAAATAAAAA
AAATTAGTCAGCCATGGGGCGGAGAATGGGCGGAACTGGGCGGAGTTAGGGGCGGGATGGGCGGAGTTAG
GGGCGGGACTATGGTTGCTGACTAATTGAGATGCATGCTTTGCATACTTCTGCCTGCTGGGGAGCCTGGG
GACTTTCCACACCTGGTTGCTGACTAATTGAGATGCATGCTTTGCATACTTCTGCCTGCTGGGGAGCCTG
GGGACTTTCCACACCCTAACTGACACACATTCCACAGCTGGTTCTTTCCGCCTCAGAAGGTACCTAACCA
AGTTCCTCTTTCAGAGGTTATTTCAGGCCATGGTGCTGCGC
