>Addgene plasmid #211122 | pBiT3.1-N_CDC20:1-499 | depositor partial sequence | sequence record 411722 | Insert sequence
ATGGCACAGTTCGCGTTCGAGAGTGACCTGCACTCGCTGCTTCAGCTGGATGCACCCATCCCCAATGCAC
CCCCTGCGCGCTGGCAGCGCAAAGCCAAGGAAGCCGCAGGCCCGGCCCCCTCACCCATGCGGGCCGCCAA
CCGATCCCACAGCGCCGGCAGGACTCCGGGCCGAACTCCTGGCAAATCCAGTTCCAAGGTTCAGACCACT
CCTAGCAAACCTGGCGGTGACCGCTATATCCCCCATCGCAGTGCTGCCCAGATGGAGGTGGCCAGCTTCC
TCCTGAGCAAGGAGAACCAGCCTGAAAACAGCCAGACGCCCACCAAGAAGGAACATCAGAAAGCCTGGGC
TTTGAACCTGAACGGTTTTGATGTAGAGGAAGCCAAGATCCTTCGGCTCAGTGGAAAACCACAAAATGCG
CCAGAGGGTTACCAGAACAGACTGAAAGTACTCTACAGCCAAAAGGCCACTCCTGGCTCCAGCCGGAAGA
CCTGCCGTTACATTCCTTCCCTGCCAGACCGTATCCTGGATGCGCCTGAAATCCGAAATGACTATTACCT
GAACCTTGTGGATTGGAGTTCTGGGAATGTACTGGCCGTGGCACTGGACAACAGTGTGTACCTGTGGAGT
GCAAGCTCTGGTGACATCCTGCAGCTTTTGCAAATGGAGCAGCCTGGGGAATATATATCCTCTGTGGCCT
GGATCAAAGAGGGCAACTACTTGGCTGTGGGCACCAGCAGTGCTGAGGTGCAGCTATGGGATGTGCAGCA
GCAGAAACGGCTTCGAAATATGACCAGTCACTCTGCCCGAGTGGGCTCCCTAAGCTGGAACAGCTATATC
CTGTCCAGTGGTTCACGTTCTGGCCACATCCACCACCATGATGTTCGGGTAGCAGAACACCATGTGGCCA
CACTGAGTGGCCACAGCCAGGAAGTGTGTGGGCTGCGCTGGGCCCCAGATGGACGACATTTGGCCAGTGG
TGGTAATGATAACTTGGTCAATGTGTGGCCTAGTGCTCCTGGAGAGGGTGGCTGGGTTCCTCTGCAGACA
TTCACCCAGCATCAAGGGGCTGTCAAGGCCGTAGCATGGTGTCCCTGGCAGTCCAATGTCCTGGCAACAG
GAGGGGGCACCAGTGATCGACACATTCGCATCTGGAATGTGTGCTCTGGGGCCTGTCTGAGTGCCGTGGA
TGCCCATTCCCAGGTGTGCTCCATCCTCTGGTCTCCCCATTACAAGGAGCTCATCTCAGGCCATGGCTTT
GCACAGAACCAGCTAGTTATTTGGAAGTACCCAACCATGGCCAAGGTGGCTGAACTCAAAGGTCACACAT
CCCGGGTCCTGAGTCTGACCATGAGCCCAGATGGGGCCACAGTGGCATCCGCAGCAGCAGATGAGACCCT
GAGGCTATGGCGCTGTTTTGAGTTGGACCCTGCGCGGCGGCGGGAGCGGGAGAAGGCCAGTGCAGCCAAA
AGCAGCCTCATCCACCAAGGCATCCGC
